Addgene plasmid #111026: pALOD4
Purpose: Expresses domain 4 of anthrolysin O cholesterol sensor, has N-terminal His6-tag and two point mutations, S404C and C472A
Depositing lab: Arun Radhakrishnan. Depositing organization: University of Texas Southwestern Medical Center. Publication: Switch-like responses of two cholesterol sensors do not require protein oligomerization in membranes. Gay A, Rye D, Radhakrishnan A. Biophys J. 2015 Mar 24;108(6):1459-69. doi: 10.1016/j.bpj.2015.02.008. PubMed 25809258.
Backbone
  Vector backbone: pRSET-B
  Backbone manufacturer: Invitrogen
  Backbone size w/o insert (bp): 2887
  Modifications to backbone: None
  Vector type: Bacterial Expression
Growth in bacteria
  Bacterial resistance: Ampicillin, 100 μg/mL
  Growth temperature: 37°C
  Growth strain: DH5alpha
  Growth instructions: BL21 (DE3) pLysS E. coli-competent cells used for protein production. Growth at 37°C until O.D. of 0.6 - 0.8. Then, expression induced with 1 mM IPTG at 18°C for 16 h
  Copy number: Unknown
Gene/Insert
  Gene/Insert name: Domain 4 of Anthrolysin O (alt name: ALOD4)
  Species: Bacillus Anthracis
  Insert size (bp): 429
  Mutation: Mutations: S404C, C472A
  GenBank ID: AAT_32463.1
  Promoter: T7
  Tag / fusion protein: His6 tag (N terminal on insert)
  Cloning method: Restriction Enzyme; 5′ cloning site BamH1 (unknown if destroyed); 3′ cloning site EcoR1 (unknown if destroyed)
  Sequencing primers: 5′ TAA TAC GAC TCA CTA TAG GG; 3′ GCT AGT TAT TGC TCA GCG G
Resource information
  A portion of this plasmid was derived from a plasmid made by: Genscript, Inc.
Terms and licenses: Academic/Nonprofit Terms; Industry Terms: Not Available to Industry
How to cite: pALOD4 was a gift from Arun Radhakrishnan (Addgene plasmid # 111026 ; http://n2t.net/addgene:111026 ; RRID:Addgene_111026)
