[The description below was written by a language model from this plasmid's Addgene catalogue record and pLannotate feature annotations shown in this document.]
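Description:
pALOD4 is a bacterial expression plasmid built on the Invitrogen pRSET-B backbone for producing domain 4 of anthrolysin O (ALOD4), the cholesterol-binding portion of the cholesterol-dependent cytolysin from Bacillus anthracis. The 429 bp insert was cloned between the BamHI and EcoRI sites and carries two point mutations, S404C and C472A. Together these remove one cysteine and introduce another at a different position, although the record does not state the reason for the swap. Automated annotation labels the insert as a fragment of perfringolysin O. This reflects homology between the two related toxins rather than the actual origin of the sequence.

Expression is driven by a T7 promoter followed by the phage T7 gene 10 ribosome binding site and ends at a T7 terminator, so protein production requires a host that supplies T7 RNA polymerase, such as a DE3 lysogen induced with IPTG. The coding sequence is fused in frame to the standard pRSET N-terminal leader: a His6 tag for metal-affinity purification, the T7 gene 10 leader peptide that promotes efficient translation, and the Xpress epitope, which includes an enterokinase cleavage site. The plasmid is maintained by a high-copy ColE1/pUC-type origin and selected with ampicillin through the β-lactamase gene. An f1 origin is also present and allows single-stranded DNA production. The short lacZα, lacI and SET1 fragments in the annotation appear to be backbone remnants rather than functional elements.

The construct is used to make recombinant ALOD4 as a soluble cholesterol sensor for studying how such sensors respond to membrane cholesterol.
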