Features (pLannotate 1.2.2; 14 found; start..end, strand, type, name):
     20..38      +  promoter       T7 promoter: promoter for bacteriophage T7 RNA polymerase
     70..92      +  RBS            RBS: efficient ribosome binding site from bacteriophage T7 gene 10 (Olins and Rangwala, 1989)
    112..132     +  CDS            capTEV™ (fragment): composite tag for in vivo biotinylation, TEV protease cleavage, and 6xHis tagging
    133..165     +  CDS            T7 tag (gene 10 leader): leader peptide from bacteriophage T7 gene 10 promotes efficient translation in E. coli
    169..192     +  CDS            Xpress™ tag: Xpress™ epitope tag, including an enterokinase recognition and cleavage site
    205..525     +  CDS            pfo (fragment): TACY_CLOP1 - Also known as pfoA, pfoR. Experimental evidence at protein level: Swiss-Prot protein existence level 1. A cholesterol-dependent toxin that causes cytolysis by forming pores in cholesterol containing host membranes. After binding to target membranes, the protein assembles into a pre-pore complex. A conformation change leads to insertion in the host membrane and formation of an oligomeric pore complex. Cholesterol is required for binding to host cell membranes, membrane insertion and pore formation; cholesterol binding is mediated by a Thr-Leu pair in the C-terminus. Can be reversib
    548..597     +  CDS            SET1 (fragment): solubility-enhancement tag derived from T7 phage gene 10B
    605..652     +  terminator     T7 terminator: transcription terminator for bacteriophage T7 RNA polymerase
    678..744     +  CDS            lacZα (fragment): LacZα fragment of β-galactosidase; lacZ fragment
    749..1177    +  rep_origin     f1 ori (sequence partly withheld): f1 bacteriophage origin of replication; arrow indicates direction of (+) strand synthesis
   1230..1334    +  promoter       AmpR promoter: bla
   1335..2195    +  CDS            AmpR: β-lactamase; bla; confers resistance to ampicillin, carbenicillin, and related antibiotics
   2366..2954    +  rep_origin     ori: high-copy-number ColE1/pMB1/pBR322/pUC origin of replication
   3137..3190    +  CDS            lacI (fragment): lac repressor; lacI; The lac repressor binds to the lac operator to inhibit transcription in E. coli. This inhibition can be relieved by adding lactose or isopropyl-β-D-thiogalactopyranoside (IPTG).
>Addgene plasmid #111026 | pALOD4 | addgene full sequence | sequence record 214044 | Addgene NGS Result
GATCTCGATCCCGCGAAATTAATACGACTCACTATAGGGAGACCACAACGGTTTCCCTCTAGAAATAATT
TTGTTTAACTTTAAGAAGGAGATATACATATGCGGGGTTCTCATCATCATCATCATCATGGTATGGCTAG
CATGACTGGTGGACAGCAAATGGGTCGGGATCTGTACGACGATGACGATAAGGATCCGTGCGCTAAAATG
ACCCTGGATCACTATGGCGCATACGTCGCTCAGTTTGATGTTAGTTGGGACGAATTTACCTTCGATCAAA
ACGGCAAGGAAGTTCTGACCCATAAAACGTGGGAAGGCAGTGGTAAAGATAAGACCGCGCACTATTCCAC
GGTTATCCCGCTGCCGCCGAACTCAAAAAATATTAAGATCGTCGCACGTGAAGCGACCGGTCTGGCATGG
GAATGGTGGCGTACGATTATCAACGAACAGAATGTGCCGCTGACCAATGAAATCAAGGTCTCTATTGGCG
GCACCACGCTGTATCCGACGGCAACCATCTCACACTAAGAATTCGAAGCTTGATCCGGCTGCTAACAAAG
CCCGAAAGGAAGCTGAGTTGGCTGCTGCCACCGCTGAGCAATAACTAGCATAACCCCTTGGGGCCTCTAA
ACGGGTCTTGAGGGGTTTTTTGCTGAAAGGAGGAACTATATCCGGATCTGGCGTAATAGCGAAGAGGCCC
GCACCGATCGCCCTTCCCAACAGTTGCGCAGCCTGAATGGCGAATGGG
[124 nt withheld, positions 749-872]
C
[91 nt withheld, positions 874-964]
A
[49 nt withheld, positions 966-1014]
CCTTTGACGTTGGAGTCCACGTTCTTT
[37 nt withheld, positions 1042-1078]
ACCCTATCTCGGTCTATTCTTTTGATTTATAAGGGATTTTGCCGATTTCGGCCTATTGGTTAAAAAATGA
GCTGATTTAACAAAAATTTAACGCGAATTTTAACAAAATATTAACGCTTACAATTTAGGTGGCACTTTTC
GGGGAAATGTGCGCGGAACCCCTATTTGTTTATTTTTCTAAATACATTCAAATATGTATCCGCTCATGAG
ACAATAACCCTGATAAATGCTTCAATAATATTGAAAAAGGAAGAGTATGAGTATTCAACATTTCCGTGTC
GCCCTTATTCCCTTTTTTGCGGCATTTTGCCTTCCTGTTTTTGCTCACCCAGAAACGCTGGTGAAAGTAA
AAGATGCTGAAGATCAGTTGGGTGCACGAGTGGGTTACATCGAACTGGATCTCAACAGCGGTAAGATCCT
TGAGAGTTTTCGCCCCGAAGAACGTTTTCCAATGATGAGCACTTTTAAAGTTCTGCTATGTGGCGCGGTA
TTATCCCGTATTGACGCCGGGCAAGAGCAACTCGGTCGCCGCATACACTATTCTCAGAATGACTTGGTTG
AGTACTCACCAGTCACAGAAAAGCATCTTACGGATGGCATGACAGTAAGAGAATTATGCAGTGCTGCCAT
AACCATGAGTGATAACACTGCGGCCAACTTACTTCTGACAACGATCGGAGGACCGAAGGAGCTAACCGCT
TTTTTGCACAACATGGGGGATCATGTAACTCGCCTTGATCGTTGGGAACCGGAGCTGAATGAAGCCATAC
CAAACGACGAGCGTGACACCACGATGCCTGTAGCAATGGCAACAACGTTGCGCAAACTATTAACTGGCGA
ACTACTTACTCTAGCTTCCCGGCAACAATTAATAGACTGGATGGAGGCGGATAAAGTTGCAGGACCACTT
CTGCGCTCGGCCCTTCCGGCTGGCTGGTTTATTGCTGATAAATCTGGAGCCGGTGAGCGTGGGTCTCGCG
GTATCATTGCAGCACTGGGGCCAGATGGTAAGCCCTCCCGTATCGTAGTTATCTACACGACGGGGAGTCA
GGCAACTATGGATGAACGAAATAGACAGATCGCTGAGATAGGTGCCTCACTGATTAAGCATTGGTAACTG
TCAGACCAAGTTTACTCATATATACTTTAGATTGATTTAAAACTTCATTTTTAATTTAAAAGGATCTAGG
TGAAGATCCTTTTTGATAATCTCATGACCAAAATCCCTTAACGTGAGTTTTCGTTCCACTGAGCGTCAGA
CCCCGTAGAAAAGATCAAAGGATCTTCTTGAGATCCTTTTTTTCTGCGCGTAATCTGCTGCTTGCAAACA
AAAAAACCACCGCTACCAGCGGTGGTTTGTTTGCCGGATCAAGAGCTACCAACTCTTTTTCCGAAGGTAA
CTGGCTTCAGCAGAGCGCAGATACCAAATACTGTTCTTCTAGTGTAGCCGTAGTTAGGCCACCACTTCAA
GAACTCTGTAGCACCGCCTACATACCTCGCTCTGCTAATCCTGTTACCAGTGGCTGCTGCCAGTGGCGAT
AAGTCGTGTCTTACCGGGTTGGACTCAAGACGATAGTTACCGGATAAGGCGCAGCGGTCGGGCTGAACGG
GGGGTTCGTGCACACAGCCCAGCTTGGAGCGAACGACCTACACCGAACTGAGATACCTACAGCGTGAGCT
ATGAGAAAGCGCCACGCTTCCCGAAGGGAGAAAGGCGGACAGGTATCCGGTAAGCGGCAGGGTCGGAACA
GGAGAGCGCACGAGGGAGCTTCCAGGGGGAAACGCCTGGTATCTTTATAGTCCTGTCGGGTTTCGCCACC
TCTGACTTGAGCGTCGATTTTTGTGATGCTCGTCAGGGGGGCGGAGCCTATGGAAAAACGCCAGCAACGC
GGCCTTTTTACGGTTCCTGGCCTTTTGCTGGCCTTTTGCTCACATGTTCTTTCCTGCGTTATCCCCTGAT
TCTGTGGATAACCGTATTACCGCCTTTGAGTGAGCTGATACCGCTCGCCGCAGCCGAACGACCGAGCGCA
GCGAGTCAGTGAGCGAGGAAGCGGAAGAGCGCCCAATACGCAAACCGCCTCTCCCCGCGCGTTGGCCGAT
TCATTAATGCAG
