>Addgene plasmid #111026 | pALOD4 | depositor partial sequence | sequence record 209265 | T7 forward primer was used to sequence entire coding region of ALOD4 (aa 404-512) along with flanking regions (pRSETb vector)
CTTTAAGAAGGAGATATACATATGCGGGGTTCTCATCATCATCATCATCATGGTATGGCTAGCATGACTG
GTGGACAGCAAATGGGTCGGGATCTGTACGACGATGACGATAAGGATCCGTGCGCTAAAATGACCCTGGA
TCACTATGGCGCATACGTCGCTCAGTTTGATGTTAGTTGGGACGAATTTACCTTCGATCAAAACGGCAAG
GAAGTTCTGACCCATAAAACGTGGGAAGGCAGTGGTAAAGATAAGACCGCGCACTATTCCACGGTTATCC
CGCTGCCGCCGAACTCAAAAAATATTAAGATCGTCGCACGTGAAGCGACCGGTCTGGCATGGGAATGGTG
GCGTACGATTATCAACGAACAGAATGTGCCGCTGACCAATGAAATCAAGGTCTCTATTGGCGGCACCACG
CTGTATCCGACGGCAACCATCTCACACTAAGAATTCGAAGCTTGATCCGGCTGCTAACAAAGCCCGAAAG
GAAGCTGAGTTGGCTGCTGCCACCGCTGAGCAATAACTAGCATAACCCCTTGGGGCCTCTAAACGGGTCT
TGAGGGGTTTTTTGCTGAAAGGAGGAACTATATCCGGATCTGGCGTAATAGCGAAGAGGCCCGCACCGAT
CGCCCTTCCCAACAGTTGCGCAGCCTGAATGGCGAATGGG
[124 nt withheld, positions 671-794]
C
[61 nt withheld, positions 796-856]
ACGGCNCNCGACCCCAAAAACTTGATTAGGGTGATGGTNACGTAGTGGGCCATCGCCTGATAGACGGTTT
TCGCCTTGACGT
